>Addgene plasmid #111815 | pGEMT-PT2A-Tdtomato-iRFP670-GFP | addgene full sequence | sequence record 231535 | Addgene NGS Result
GTAAAACGACGGCCAGTGAATTGTAATACGACTCACTATAGGGCGAATTGGGCCCGACGTCGGATCCGCC
ACCATGGTGAGCAAGGGCGAGGAGGTCATCAAAGAGTTCATGCGCTTCAAGGTGCGCATGGAGGGCTCCA
TGAACGGCCACGAGTTCGAGATCGAGGGCGAGGGCGAGGGCCGCCCCTACGAGGGCACCCAGACCGCCAA
GCTGAAGGTGACCAAGGGCGGCCCCCTGCCCTTCGCCTGGGACATCCTGTCCCCCCAGTTCATGTACGGC
TCCAAGGCGTACGTGAAGCACCCCGCCGACATCCCCGATTACAAGAAGCTGTCCTTCCCCGAGGGCTTCA
AGTGGGAGCGCGTGATGAACTTCGAGGACGGCGGTCTGGTGACCGTGACCCAGGACTCCTCCCTGCAGGA
CGGCACGCTGATCTACAAGGTGAAGATGCGCGGCACCAACTTCCCCCCCGACGGCCCCGTAATGCAGAAG
AAGACCATGGGCTGGGAGGCCTCCACCGAGCGCCTGTACCCCCGCGACGGCGTGCTGAAGGGCGAGATCC
ACCAGGCCCTGAAGCTGAAGGACGGCGGCCACTACCTGGTGGAGTTCAAGACCATCTACATGGCCAAGAA
GCCCGTGCAACTGCCCGGCTACTACTACGTGGACACCAAGCTGGACATCACCTCCCACAACGAGGACTAC
ACCATCGTGGAACAGTACGAGCGCTCCGAGGGCCGCCACCACCTGTTCCTGGGGCATGGCACCGGCAGCA
CCGGCAGCGGCAGCTCCGGCACCGCCTCCTCCGAGGACAACAACATGGCCGTCATCAAAGAGTTCATGCG
CTTCAAGGTGCGCATGGAGGGCTCCATGAACGGCCACGAGTTCGAGATCGAGGGCGAGGGCGAGGGCCGC
CCCTACGAGGGCACCCAGACCGCCAAGCTGAAGGTGACCAAGGGCGGCCCCCTGCCCTTCGCCTGGGACA
TCCTGTCCCCCCAGTTCATGTACGGCTCCAAGGCGTACGTGAAGCACCCCGCCGACATCCCCGATTACAA
GAAGCTGTCCTTCCCCGAGGGCTTCAAGTGGGAGCGCGTGATGAACTTCGAGGACGGCGGTCTGGTGACC
GTGACCCAGGACTCCTCCCTGCAGGACGGCACGCTGATCTACAAGGTGAAGATGCGCGGCACCAACTTCC
CCCCCGACGGCCCCGTAATGCAGAAGAAGACCATGGGCTGGGAGGCCTCCACCGAGCGCCTGTACCCCCG
CGACGGCGTGCTGAAGGGCGAGATCCACCAGGCCCTGAAGCTGAAGGACGGCGGCCGCTACCTGGTGGAG
TTCAAGACCATCTACATGGCCAAGAAGCCCGTGCAACTGCCCGGCTACTACTACGTGGACACCAAGCTGG
ACATCACCTCCCACAACGAGGACTACACCATCGTGGAACAGTACGAGCGCTCCGAGGGCCGCCACCACCT
GTTCCTGTACGGCATGGACGAGCTGTACAAGGCTAGCGGCAGCGGCGCCACAAACTTCTCTCTGCTAAAG
CAAGCAGGTGATGTTGAAGAAAACCCCGGGCCTACTAGTATGGCGCGTAAGGTCGATCTCACCTCCTGCG
ATCGCGAGCCGATCCACATCCCCGGCAGCATTCAGCCGTGCGGCTGCCTGCTAGCCTGCGACGCGCAGGC
GGTGCGGATCACGCGCATTACGGAAAATGCCGGCGCGTTCTTTGGACGCGAAACTCCGCGGGTCGGTGAG
CTACTCGCCGATTACTTCGGCGAGACCGAAGCCCATGCGCTGCGCAACGCACTGGCGCAGTCCTCCGATC
CAAAGCGACCGGCGCTGATCTTCGGTTGGCGCGACGGCCTGACCGGCCGCACCTTCGACATCTCACTGCA
TCGCCATGACGGTACATCGATCATCGAGTTCGAGCCTGCGGCGGCCGAACAGGCCGACAATCCGCTGCGG
CTGACGCGGCAGATCATCGCGCGCACCAAAGAACTGAAGTCGCTCGAAGAGATGGCCGCACGGGTGCCGC
GCTATCTGCAGGCGATGCTCGGCTATCACCGCGTGATGTTGTACCGCTTCGCGGACGACGGCTCCGGGAT
GGTGATCGGCGAGGCGAAGCGCAGCGACCTCGAGAGCTTTCTCGGTCAGCACTTTCCGGCGTCGCTGGTC
CCGCAGCAGGCGCGGCTACTGTACTTGAAGAACGCGATCCGCGTGGTCTCGGATTCGCGCGGCATCAGCA
GCCGGATCGTGCCCGAGCACGACGCCTCCGGCGCCGCGCTCGATCTGTCGTTCGCGCACCTGCGCAGCAT
CTCGCCCTGCCATCTCGAATTTCTGCGGAACATGGGCGTCAGCGCCTCGATGTCGCTGTCGATCATCATT
GACGGCACGCTATGGGGATTGATCATCTGTCATCATTACGAGCCGCGTGCCGTGCCGATGGCGCAGCGCG
TCGCGGCCGAAATGTTCGCCGACTTCTTATCGCTGCACTTCACCGCCGCCCACCACCAACGCAAGCTTGG
CTCCGGCGAGGGCAGGGGAAGTCTTCTAACATGCGGGGACGTGGAGGAAAATCCCGGCCCACTCGAGATG
GTGAGCAAGGGCGAGGAGCTGTTCACCGGGGTGGTGCCCATCCTGGTCGAGCTGGACGGCGACGTAAACG
GCCACAAGTTCAGCGTGTCCGGCGAGGGCGAGGGCGATGCCACCTACGGCAAGCTGACCCTGAAGTTCAT
CTGCACCACCGGCAAGCTGCCCGTGCCCTGGCCCACCCTCGTGACCACCCTGACCTACGGCGTGCAGTGC
TTCAGCCGCTACCCCGACCACATGAAGCAGCACGACTTCTTCAAGTCCGCCATGCCCGAAGGCTACGTCC
AGGAGCGCACCATCTTCTTCAAGGACGACGGCAACTACAAGACCCGCGCCGAGGTGAAGTTCGAGGGCGA
CACCCTGGTGAACCGCATCGAGCTGAAGGGCATCGACTTCAAGGAGGACGGCAACATCCTGGGGCACAAG
CTGGAGTACAACTACAACAGCCACAACGTCTATATCATGGCCGACAAGCAGAAGAACGGCATCAAGGTGA
ACTTCAAGATCCGCCACAACATCGAGGACGGCAGCGTGCAGCTCGCCGACCACTACCAGCAGAACACCCC
CATCGGCGACGGCCCCGTGCTGCTGCCCGACAACCACTACCTGAGCACCCAGTCCGCCCTGAGCAAAGAC
CCCAACGAGAAGCGCGATCACATGGTCCTGCTGGAGTTCGTGACCGCCGCCGGGATCACTCTCGGCATGG
ACGAGCTGTACAAGTAATCTAGAGGAGCAGTCGACGCGGCCGCCCAACGCGTTGGATGCATAGCTTGAGT
ATTCTATAGTGTCACCTAAATAGCTTGGCGTAATCATGGTCATAGCTGTTTCCTGTGTGAAATTGTTATC
CGCTCACAATTCCACACAACATACGAGCCGGAAGCATAAAGTGTAAAGCCTGGGGTGCCTAATGAGTGAG
CTAACTCACATTAATTGCGTTGCGCTCACTGCCCGCTTTCCAGTCGGGAAACCTGTCGTGCCAGCTGCAT
TAATGAATCGGCCAACGCGCGGGGAGAGGCGGTTTGCGTATTGGGCGCTCTTCCGCTTCCTCGCTCACTG
ACTCGCTGCGCTCGGTCGTTCGGCTGCGGCGAGCGGTATCAGCTCACTCAAAGGCGGTAATACGGTTATC
CACAGAATCAGGGGATAACGCAGGAAAGAACATGTGAGCAAAAGGCCAGCAAAAGGCCAGGAACCGTAAA
AAGGCCGCGTTGCTGGCGTTTTTCCATAGGCTCCGCCCCCCTGACGAGCATCACAAAAATCGACGCTCAA
GTCAGAGGTGGCGAAACCCGACAGGACTATAAAGATACCAGGCGTTTCCCCCTGGAAGCTCCCTCGTGCG
CTCTCCTGTTCCGACCCTGCCGCTTACCGGATACCTGTCCGCCTTTCTCCCTTCGGGAAGCGTGGCGCTT
TCTCATAGCTCACGCTGTAGGTATCTCAGTTCGGTGTAGGTCGTTCGCTCCAAGCTGGGCTGTGTGCACG
AACCCCCCGTTCAGCCCGACCGCTGCGCCTTATCCGGTAACTATCGTCTTGAGTCCAACCCGGTAAGACA
CGACTTATCGCCACTGGCAGCAGCCACTGGTAACAGGATTAGCAGAGCGAGGTATGTAGGCGGTGCTACA
GAGTTCTTGAAGTGGTGGCCTAACTACGGCTACACTAGAAGAACAGTATTTGGTATCTGCGCTCTGCTGA
AGCCAGTTACCTTCGGAAAAAGAGTTGGTAGCTCTTGATCCGGCAAACAAACCACCGCTGGTAGCGGTGG
TTTTTTTGTTTGCAAGCAGCAGATTACGCGCAGAAAAAAAGGATCTCAAGAAGATCCTTTGATCTTTTCT
ACGGGGTCTGACGCTCAGTGGAACGAAAACTCACGTTAAGGGATTTTGGTCATGAGATTATCAAAAAGGA
TCTTCACCTAGATCCTTTTAAATTAAAAATGAAGTTTTAAATCAATCTAAAGTATATATGAGTAAACTTG
GTCTGACAGTTACCAATGCTTAATCAGTGAGGCACCTATCTCAGCGATCTGTCTATTTCGTTCATCCATA
GTTGCCTGACTCCCCGTCGTGTAGATAACTACGATACGGGAGGGCTTACCATCTGGCCCCAGTGCTGCAA
TGATACCGCGAGACCCACGCTCACCGGCTCCAGATTTATCAGCAATAAACCAGCCAGCCGGAAGGGCCGA
GCGCAGAAGTGGTCCTGCAACTTTATCCGCCTCCATCCAGTCTATTAATTGTTGCCGGGAAGCTAGAGTA
AGTAGTTCGCCAGTTAATAGTTTGCGCAACGTTGTTGCCATTGCTACAGGCATCGTGGTGTCACGCTCGT
CGTTTGGTATGGCTTCATTCAGCTCCGGTTCCCAACGATCAAGGCGAGTTACATGATCCCCCATGTTGTG
CAAAAAAGCGGTTAGCTCCTTCGGTCCTCCGATCGTTGTCAGAAGTAAGTTGGCCGCAGTGTTATCACTC
ATGGTTATGGCAGCACTGCATAATTCTCTTACTGTCATGCCATCCGTAAGATGCTTTTCTGTGACTGGTG
AGTACTCAACCAAGTCATTCTGAGAATAGTGTATGCGGCGACCGAGTTGCTCTTGCCCGGCGTCAATACG
GGATAATACCGCGCCACATAGCAGAACTTTAAAAGTGCTCATCATTGGAAAACGTTCTTCGGGGCGAAAA
CTCTCAAGGATCTTACCGCTGTTGAGATCCAGTTCGATGTAACCCACTCGTGCACCCAACTGATCTTCAG
CATCTTTTACTTTCACCAGCGTTTCTGGGTGAGCAAAAACAGGAAGGCAAAATGCCGCAAAAAAGGGAAT
AAGGGCGACACGGAAATGTTGAATACTCATACTCTTCCTTTTTCAATATTATTGAAGCATTTATCAGGGT
TATTGTCTCATGAGCGGATACATATTTGAATGTATTTAGAAAAATAAACAAATAGGGGTTCCGCGCACAT
TTCCCCGAAAAGTGCCACCTGATGCGGTGTGAAATACCGCACAGATGCGTAAGGAGAAAATACCGCATCA
GGAAATTGTAAGCGTTAATATTTTGTTAAAATTCGCGTTAAATTTTTGTTAAATCAGCTCATTTTTTAAC
CAATAGGCCGAAATCGGCAAAATCCCTTATAAATCAAAAGAATAGACCGAGATAGGGT
[37 nt withheld, positions 5729-5765]
AAAGAACGTGGACTCCAACGTCAAAGG
[49 nt withheld, positions 5793-5841]
T
[91 nt withheld, positions 5843-5933]
G
[124 nt withheld, positions 5935-6058]
CCATTCGCCATTCAGGCTGCGCAACTGTTGGGAAGGGCGATCGGTGCGGGCCTCTTCGCTATTACGCCAG
CTGGCGAAAGGGGGATGTGCTGCAAGGCGATTAAGTTGGGTAACGCCAGGGTTTTCCCAGTCACGACGTT
Features (pLannotate 1.2.2; 16 found; start..end, strand, type, name):
     24..42      +  promoter       T7 promoter: promoter for bacteriophage T7 RNA polymerase
     74..1501    +  CDS            tdTomato: tdTomato is a basic (constitutively fluorescent) orange fluorescent protein published in 2004, derived from Discosoma sp.. It is reported to be a somewhat slowly-maturing tandem dimer with low acid sensitivity.
   1580..2512    +  CDS            iRFP670: iRFP670 is a basic (constitutively fluorescent) near ir fluorescent protein published in 2013, derived from Rhodopseudomonas palustris CGA009. It has low acid sensitivity. It requires the cofactor biliverdin for fluorescence.
   2528..2580    +  CDS            T2A (fragment): 2A peptide from Thosea asigna virus capsid protein Eukaryotic ribosomes fail to insert a peptide bond between the Gly and Pro residues, yielding separate polypeptides.
   2588..3307    +  CDS            EGFP: the original enhanced GFP (Yang et al., 1996) mammalian codon-optimized
   3363..3381    -  promoter       SP6 promoter: promoter for bacteriophage SP6 RNA polymerase
   3423..3439    -  protein_bind   lac operator: The lac repressor binds to the lac operator to inhibit transcription in E. coli. This inhibition can be relieved by adding lactose or isopropyl-β-D-thiogalactopyranoside (IPTG). lac repressor encoded by lacI
   3447..3477    -  promoter       lac promoter: promoter for the E. coli lac operon
   3492..3513    -  protein_bind   CAP binding site: CAP binding activates transcription in the presence of cAMP. E. coli catabolite activator protein
   3526..3618    -  CDS            lacI (fragment): lac repressor; lacI; The lac repressor binds to the lac operator to inhibit transcription in E. coli. This inhibition can be relieved by adding lactose or isopropyl-β-D-thiogalactopyranoside (IPTG).
   3801..4389    -  rep_origin     ori: high-copy-number ColE1/pMB1/pBR322/pUC origin of replication
   4560..5420    -  CDS            AmpR: β-lactamase; bla; confers resistance to ampicillin, carbenicillin, and related antibiotics
   5421..5525    -  promoter       AmpR promoter: bla
   5552..5602    +  misc_feature   bom (fragment): basis of mobility region from pBR322
   5630..6058    -  rep_origin     f1 ori (sequence partly withheld): f1 bacteriophage origin of replication; arrow indicates direction of (+) strand synthesis
   6062..21      -  CDS            lacZα (fragment) (across the origin): LacZα fragment of β-galactosidase; lacZ fragment
