[The description below was written by a language model from this plasmid's Addgene catalogue record and pLannotate feature annotations shown in this document.]
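Description:
pGEMT-PT2A-Tdtomato-iRFP670-GFP is a roughly 6.2 kb bacterial cloning intermediate built on the pGEM-T Easy backbone. It is propagated in E. coli under ampicillin selection (AmpR with its own bla promoter) from a ColE1/pUC-type origin. The feature annotation describes this origin as high-copy, although the catalogue entry lists the plasmid as low copy. The backbone also carries an f1 phage origin for single-stranded DNA production and remnants of the lac promoter/operator and lacZα region that flank the pGEM multiple cloning site.

The payload is a tricistronic open reading frame encoding three fluorescent proteins in the order tdTomato (orange-red tandem dimer), iRFP670 (a near-infrared bacteriophytochrome-derived protein that needs biliverdin as cofactor) and EGFP. According to the record, P2A joins the first and second genes and T2A joins the second and third. The automated annotation detects only the T2A, but a short unannotated gap between tdTomato and iRFP670 is consistent with the P2A position. 2A peptides cause eukaryotic ribosomes to skip a peptide bond, so a single transcript yields separate polypeptides. Each gene sits between its own pair of preserved restriction sites (BamHI/NheI, SpeI/HindIII, XhoI/XbaI), so individual positions can be swapped for other coding sequences.

The cassette is flanked by the T7 promoter upstream and the SP6 promoter downstream in the opposite orientation. No eukaryotic promoter or polyadenylation signal is annotated, so the cassette would presumably have to be moved into an expression vector for use in cells. The construct belongs to a set made to compare 2A peptide combinations and gene positions in polycistronic vectors.
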