Addgene plasmid #111815: pGEMT-PT2A-Tdtomato-iRFP670-GFP
Purpose: Tricistronic construct: Co-express three fluorescent proteins by P2A and then T2A
Depositing lab: Li Qian. Depositing organization: University of North Carolina at Chapel Hill. Publication: Systematic comparison of 2A peptides for cloning multi-genes in a polycistronic vector. Liu Z, Chen O, Wall JBJ, Zheng M, Zhou Y, Wang L, Ruth Vaseghi H, Qian L, Liu J. Sci Rep. 2017 May 19;7(1):2193. doi: 10.1038/s41598-017-02460-2. PubMed 28526819.
Backbone
  Vector backbone: pGEMT-easy
  Backbone size w/o insert (bp): 3000
  Total vector size (bp): 6200
  Vector type: cloning intermediate
Growth in bacteria
  Bacterial resistance: Ampicillin, 100 μg/mL
  Growth temperature: 37°C
  Growth strain: HB101
  Copy number: Low Copy
Gene/Insert 1
  Gene/Insert name: Tdtomato
  Insert size (bp): 1400
  Cloning method: Restriction Enzyme; 5′ cloning site BamHI (not destroyed); 3′ cloning site NheI (not destroyed)
  Sequencing primers: 5′ M13 F/T7; 3′ P2A-r
Gene/Insert 2
  Gene/Insert name: iRFP670
  Insert size (bp): 900
  Cloning method: Restriction Enzyme; 5′ cloning site SpeI (not destroyed); 3′ cloning site HindIII (not destroyed)
  Sequencing primers: 5′ P2A-f; 3′ T2A-r
Gene/Insert 3
  Gene/Insert name: GFP
  Insert size (bp): 700
  Cloning method: Restriction Enzyme; 5′ cloning site XhoI (not destroyed); 3′ cloning site XbaI (not destroyed)
  Sequencing primers: 5′ T2A-f; 3′ M13R/SP6
Terms and licenses: Academic/Nonprofit Terms; Industry Terms: Not Available to Industry
How to cite: pGEMT-PT2A-Tdtomato-iRFP670-GFP was a gift from Li Qian (Addgene plasmid # 111815 ; http://n2t.net/addgene:111815 ; RRID:Addgene_111815)
